>Addgene plasmid #114167 | pStA1CD | depositor full sequence | sequence record 215496 | Full Sequence
GACTCCTGTTGATAGATCCAGTAATGACCTCAGAACTCCATCTGGATTTGTTCAGAACGCTCGGTTGCCG
CCGGGCGTTTTTTATTGGTGAGAATGGTCTCAAGGTCAGAGAAGAGCCAGTAGGGCAGTGAGCGCAACGC
AATTAATGTGAGTTAGCTCACTCATTAGGCACCCCAGGCTTTACACTTTATGCTTCCGGCTCGTATGTTG
TGTGGAATTGTGAGCGGATAACAATTTCACACAGGAAACAGCTATGACCATGATTACGCCAAGCTTGCAT
GCCTGCAGGTCGACTCTAGAGGATCCCCGGGTACCGAGCTCGAATTCACTGGCCGTCGTTTTACAACGTC
GTGACTGGGAAAACCCTGGCGTTACCCAACTTAATCGCCTTGCAGCACATCCCCCTTTCGCCAGCTGGCG
TAATAGCGAAGAGGCCCGCACCGATCGCCCTTCCCAACAGTTGCGCAGCCTGAATGGCGAATGGCGCCTG
ATGCGGTATTTTCTCCTTACGCATCTGTGCGGTATTTCACACCGCATATGGTGCACTCTCAGTACAATCT
GCTCTGATGCCGCATAGTTTCCGCTCTTCAGGAGCTTAGAGACCATTTGTCCTACTCAGGAGAGCGTTCA
CCGACAAACAACAGATAAAACGAAAGGCCCAGTCTTTCGACTGAGCCTTTCGTTTTATTTGATGCCCGAA
AGGGCCTCGTGATACGCCAAAAGTTGGCCCAGGGCTTCCCGGTATCAACAGGGACACCAGGATTTATTTA
TTCTGCGAAGTGATCTTCCGTCACAGGTATTTATTCGGCGCAAAGTGCGTCGGGTGATGCTGCCAACTTA
CTGATTTAGTGTATGATGGTGTTTTTGAGGTGCTCCAGTGGCTTCTGTTTCTATCAGCTGTCCCTCCTGT
TCAGCTACTGACGGGGTGGTGCGTAACGGCAAAAGCACCGCCGGACATCAGCGCTAGCGGAGTGTATACT
GGCTTACTATGTTGGCACTGATGAGGGTGTCAGTGAAGTGCTTCATGTGGCAGGAGAAAAAAGGCTGCAC
CGGTGCGTCAGCAGAATATGTGATACAGGATATATTCCGCTTCCTCGCTCACTGACTCGCTACGCTCGGT
CGTTCGACTGCGGCGAGCGGAAATGGCTTACGAACGGGGCGGAGATTTCCTGGAAGATGCCAGGAAGATA
CTTAACAGGGAAGTGAGAGGGCCGCGGCAAAGCCGTTTTTCCATAGGCTCCGCCCCCCTGACAAGCATCA
CGAAATCTGACGCTCAAATCAGTGGTGGCGAAACCCGACAGGACTATAAAGATACCAGGCGTTTCCCCCT
GGCGGCTCCCTCGTGCGCTCTCCTGTTCCTGCCTTTCGGTTTACCGGTGTCATTCCGCTGTTATGGCCGC
GTTTGTCTCATTCCACGCCTGACACTCAGTTCCGGGTAGGCAGTTCGCTCCAAGCTGGACTGTATGCACG
AACCCCCCGTTCAGTCCGACCGCTGCGCCTTATCCGGTAACTATCGTCTTGAGTCCAACCCGGAAAGACA
TGCAAAAGCACCACTGGCAGCAGCCACTGGTAATTGATTTAGAGGAGTTAGTCTTGAAGTCATGCGCCGG
TTAAGGCTAAACTGAAAGGACAAGTTTTGGTGACTGCGCTCCTCCAAGCCAGTTACCTCGGTTCAAAGAG
TTGGTAGCTCAGAGAACCTTCGAAAAACCGCCCTGCAAGGCGGTTTTTTCGTTTTCAGAGCAAGAGATTA
CGCGCAGACCAAAACGATCTCAAGAAGATCATCTTATTAATCAGATAAAATATTTCTAGATTTCAGTGCA
ATTTATCTCTTCAAATGTAGCACCTGAAGTCAGCCCCATACGATATAAGTTGTAATTCTCATGTTTGACA
GCTTATCATCGATAAGCTTTAATGCGGTAGTTTATCACAGTTAAATTGCTAACGCAGTCAGGCACCGTGT
ATGAAATCTAACAATGCGCTCATCGTCATCCTCGGCACCGTCACCCTGGATGCTGTAGGCATAGGCTTGG
TTATGCCGGTACTGCCGGGCCTCTTGCGGGATATCGTCCATTCCGACAGCATCGCCAGTCACTATGGCGT
GCTGCTAGCGCTATATGCGTTGATGCAATTTCTATGCGCACCCGTTCTCGGAGCACTGTCCGACCGCTTT
GGCCGCCGCCCAGTCCTGCTCGCTTCGCTACTTGGAGCCACTATCGACTACGCGATCATGGCGACCACAC
CCGTCCTGTGGATCCTCTACGCCGGACGCATCGTGGCCGGCATCACCGGCGCCACAGGTGCGGTTGCTGG
CGCCTATATCGCCGACATCACCGATGGGGAAGATCGGGCTCGCCACTTCGGGCTCATGAGCGCTTGTTTC
GGCGTGGGTATGGTGGCAGGCCCCGTGGCCGGGGGACTGTTGGGCGCCATCTCCTTGCATGCACCATTCC
TTGCGGCGGCGGTGCTCAACGGCCTCAACCTACTACTGGGCTGCTTCCTAATGCAGGAGTCGCATAAGGG
AGAGCGTCGACCGATGCCCTTGAGAGCCTTCAACCCAGTCAGCTCCTTCCGGTGGGCGCGGGGCATGACT
ATCGTCGCCGCACTTATGACTGTTTTCTTTATCATGCAACTCGTAGGACAGGTGCCGGCAGCGCTCTGGG
TCATTTTCGGCGAGGACCGCTTTCGCTGGAGCGCGACGATGATCGGCCTGTCGCTTGCGGTATTCGGAAT
CTTGCACGCCCTCGCTCAAGCCTTCGTCACTGGTCCCGCCACCAAACGTTTCGGCGAGAAGCAGGCCATT
ATCGCCGGCATGGCGGCCGACGCGCTGGGCTACGTCTTGCTGGCGTTCGCGACGCGAGGCTGGATGGCCT
TCCCCATTATGATTCTTCTCGCTTCCGGCGGCATCGGGATGCCCGCGTTGCAGGCCATGCTGTCCAGGCA
GGTAGATGACGACCATCAGGGACAGCTTCAAGGATCGCTCGCGGCTCTTACCAGCCTAACTTCGATCATT
GGACCGCTGATCGTCACGGCGATTTATGCCGCCTCGGCGAGCACATGGAACGGGTTGGCATGGATTGTAG
GCGCCGCCCTATACCTTGTCTGCCTCCCCGCGTTGCGTCGCGGTGCATGGAGCCGGGCCACCTCGACCTG
AATGGAAGCCGGCGGCACCTCGCTAACGGATTCACCACTCCAAGAATTGGAGCCAATCAATTCTTGCGGA
GAACTGTGAATGCGCAAACCAACCCTTGGCAGAACATATCCATCGCGTCCGCCATCTCCAGCAGCCGCAC
GCGGCGCATCTCGGGCAGCGTTGGGTCCTGGCCACGGGTGCGCATGATCGTGCTCCTGTCGTTGAGGACC
CGGCTAGGCTGGCGGGGTTGCCTTACTGGTTAGCAGAATGAATCACCGATACGCGAGCGAACGTGAAGCG
ACTGCTGCTGCAAAACGTCTGCGACCTGAGCGCCGCAGCCGAACGACCGAGCGCCTTG
Features (pLannotate 1.2.2; 14 found; start..end, strand, type, name):
      1..95      +  terminator     lambda t0 terminator: transcription terminator from phage lambda
    144..165     +  protein_bind   CAP binding site: CAP binding activates transcription in the presence of cAMP. E. coli catabolite activator protein
    180..210     +  promoter       lac promoter: promoter for the E. coli lac operon
    218..234     +  protein_bind   lac operator: The lac repressor binds to the lac operator to inhibit transcription in E. coli. This inhibition can be relieved by adding lactose or isopropyl-β-D-thiogalactopyranoside (IPTG). lac repressor encoded by lacI
    271..327     -  misc_feature   MCS: pUC18/19 multiple cloning site
    324..481     +  CDS            lacZα (fragment): LacZα fragment of β-galactosidase; lacZ fragment
    487..579     -  misc_feature   bom (fragment): basis of mobility region from pBR322
    605..691     -  terminator     rrnB T1 terminator: Escherichia coli rrnB; transcription terminator T1 from the E. coli rrnB gene
    823..966     +  mobile_element IS1 (fragment): prokaryotic transposable element IS1
   1085..1140    -  rep_origin     RSF ori (fragment): Plasmids containing the RSF 1030 origin of replication can be propagated in E. coli cells that contain additional plasmids with compatible origins.
   1228..1773    -  rep_origin     p15A ori: Plasmids containing the medium-copy-number p15A origin of replication can be propagated in E. coli cells that contain a second plasmid with the ColE1 origin.
   1885..1913    +  promoter       tet promoter: E. coli promoter for tetracycline efflux protein gene
   1961..3151    +  CDS            TcR: tetracycline efflux protein; tet; confers resistance to tetracycline
   3393..3461    -  CDS            YPB1_ECOLX (fragment): Protein predicted: Swiss-Prot protein existence level 4. From Escherichia coli.
