>Addgene plasmid #114167 | pStA1CD | addgene full sequence | sequence record 229093 | Addgene NGS Result
ACTGGCCGTCGTTTTACAACGTCGTGACTGGGAAAACCCTGGCGTTACCCAACTTAATCGCCTTGCAGCA
CATCCCCCTTTCGCCAGCTGGCGTAATAGCGAAGAGGCCCGCACCGATCGCCCTTCCCAACAGTTGCGCA
GCCTGAATGGCGAATGGCGCCTGATGCGGTATTTTCTCCTTACGCATCTGTGCGGTATTTCACACCGCAT
ATGGTGCACTCTCAGTACAATCTGCTCTGATGCCGCATAGTTTCCGCTCTTCAGGAGCTTAGAGACCATT
TGTCCTACTCAGGAGAGCGTTCACCGACAAACAACAGATAAAACGAAAGGCCCAGTCTTTCGACTGAGCC
TTTCGTTTTATTTGATGCCCGAAAGGGCCTCGTGATACGCCAAAAGTTGGCCCAGGGCTTCCCGGTATCA
ACAGGGACACCAGGATTTATTTATTCTGCGAAGTGATCTTCCGTCACAGGTATTTATTCGGCGCAAAGTG
TGTCGGGTGATGCTGCCAACTTACTGATTTAGTGTATGATGGTGTTTTTGAGGTGCTCCAGTGGCTTCTG
TTTCTATCAGCTGTCCCTCCTGTTCAGCTACTGACGGGGTGGTGCGTAACGGCAAAAGCACCGCCGGACA
TCAGCGCTAGCGGAGTGTATACTGGCTTACTATGTTGGCACTGATGAGGGTGTCAGTGAAGTGCTTCATG
TGGCAGGAGAAAAAAGGCTGCACCGGTGCGTCAGCAGAATATGTGATACAGGATATATTCCGCTTCCTCG
CTCACTGACTCGCTACGCTCGGTCGTTCGACTGCGGCGAGCGGAAATGGCTTACGAACGGGGCGGAGATT
TCCTGGAAGATGCCAGGAAGATACTTAACAGGGAAGTGAGAGGGCCGCGGCAAAGCCGTTTTTCCATAGG
CTCCGCCCCCCTGACAAGCATCACGAAATCTGACGCTCAAATCAGTGGTGGCGAAACCCGACAGGACTAT
AAAGATACCAGGCGTTTCCCCCTGGCGGCTCCCTCGTGCGCTCTCCTGTTCCTGCCTTTCGGTTTACCGG
TGTCATTCCGCTGTTATGGCCGCGTTTGTCTCATTCCACGCCTGACACTCAGTTCCGGGTAGGCAGTTCG
CTCCAAGCTGGACTGTATGCACGAACCCCCCGTTCAGTCCGACCGCTGCGCCTTATCCGGTAACTATCGT
CTTGAGTCCAACCCGGAAAGACATGCAAAAGCACCACTGGCAGCAGCCACTGGTAATTGATTTAGAGGAG
TTAGTCTTGAAGTCATGCGCCGGTTAAGGCTAAACTGAAAGGACAAGTTTTGGTGACTGCGCTCCTCCAA
GCCATTTACCTCGGTTCAAAGAGTTGGTAGCTCAGAGAACCTTCGAAAAACCGCCCTGCAAGGCGGTTTT
TTCGTTTTCAGAGCAAGAGATTACGCGCAGACCAAAACGATCTCAAGAAGATCATCTTATTAATCAGATA
AAATATTTCTAGATTTCAGTGCAATTTATCTCTTCAAATGTAGCACCTGAAGTCAGCCCCATACGATATA
AGTTGTAATTCTCATGTTTGACAGCTTATCATCGATAAGCTTTAATGCGGTAGTTTATCACAGTTAAATT
GCTAACGCAGTCAGGCACCGTGTATGAAATCTAACAATGCGCTCATCGTCATCCTCGGCACCGTCACCCT
GGATGCTGTAGGCATAGGCTTGGTTATGCCGGTACTGCCGGGCCTCTTGCGGGATATCGTCCATTCCGAC
AGCATCGCCAGTCACTATGGCGTGCTGCTAGCGCTATATGCGTTGATGCAATTTCTATGCGCACCCGTTC
TCGGAGCACTGTCCGACCGCTTTGGCCGCCGCCCAGTCCTGCTCGCTTCGCTACTTGGAGCCACTATCGA
CTACGCGATCATGGCGACCACACCCGTCCTGTGGATCCTCTACGCCGGACGCATCGTGGCCGGCATCACC
GGCGCCACAGGTGCGGTTGCTGGCGCCTATATCGCCGACATCACCGATGGGGAAGATCGGGCTCGCCACT
TCGGGCTCATGAGCGCTTGTTTCGGCGTGGGTATGGTGGCAGGCCCCGTGGCCGGGGGACTGTTGGGCGC
CATCTCCTTGCATGCACCATTCCTTGCGGCGGCGGTGCTCAACGGCCTCAACCTACTACTGGGCTGCTTC
CTAATGCAGGAGTCGCATAAGGGAGAGCGTCGACCGATGCCCTTGAGAGCCTTCAACCCAGTCAGCTCCT
TCCGGTGGGCGCGGGGCATGACTATCGTCGCCGCACTTATGACTGTTTTCTTTATCATGCAACTCGTAGG
ACAGGTGCCGGCAGCGCTCTGGGTCATTTTCGGCGAGGACCGCTTTCGCTGGAGCGCGACGATGATCGGC
CTGTCGCTTGCGGTATTCGGAATCTTGCACGCCCTCGCTCAAGCCTTCGTCACTGGTCCCGCCACCAAAC
GTTTCGGCGAGAAGCAGGCCATTATCGCCGGCATGGCGGCCGACGCGCTGGGCTACGTCTTGCTGGCGTT
CGCGACGCGAGGCTGGATGGCCTTCCCCATTATGATTCTTCTCGCTTCCGGCGGCATCGGGATGCCCGCG
TTGCAGGCCATGCTGTCCAGGCAGGTAGATGACGACCATCAGGGACAGCTTCAAGGATCGCTCGCGGCTC
TTACCAGCCTAACTTCGATCATTGGACCGCTGATCGTCACGGCGATTTATGCCGCCTCGGCGAGCACATG
GAACGGGTTGGCATGGATTGTAGGCGCCGCCCTATACCTTGTCTGCCTCCCCGCGTTGCGTCGCGGTGCA
TGGAGCCGGGCCACCTCGACCTGAATGGAAGCCGGCGGCACCTCGCTAACGGATTCACCACTCCAAGAAT
TGGAGCCAATCAATTCTTGCGGAGAACTGTGAATGCGCAAACCAACCCTTGGCAGAACATATCCATCGCG
TCCGCCATCTCCAGCAGCCGCACGCGGCGCATCTCGGGCAGCGTTGGGTCCTGGCCACGGGTGCGCATGA
TCGTGCTCCTGTCGTTGAGGACCCGGCTAGGCTGGCGGGGTTGCCTTACTGGTTAGCAGAATGAATCACC
GATACGCGAGCGAACGTGAAGCGACTGCTGCTGCAAAACGTCTGCGACCTGAGCGCCGCAGCCGGACGAC
CGAGCGCCTTGGACTCCTGTTGATAGATCCAGTAATGACCTCAGAACTCCATCTGGATTTGTTCAGAACG
CTCGGTTGCCGCCGGGCGTTTTTTATTGGTGAGAATGGTCTCAAGGTCAGAGAAGAGCCAGTAGGGCAGT
GAGCGCAACGCAATTAATGTGAGTTAGCTCACTCATTAGGCACCCCAGGCTTTACACTTTATGCTTCCGG
CTCGTATGTTGTGTGGAATTGTGAGCGGATAACAATTTCACACAGGAAACAGCTATGACCATGATTACGC
CAAGCTTGCATGCCTGCAGGTCGACTCTAGAGGATCCCCGGGTACCGAGCTCGAATTC
Features (pLannotate 1.2.2; 14 found; start..end, strand, type, name):
    160..252     -  misc_feature   bom (fragment): basis of mobility region from pBR322
    278..364     -  terminator     rrnB T1 terminator: Escherichia coli rrnB; transcription terminator T1 from the E. coli rrnB gene
    496..639     +  mobile_element IS1 (fragment): prokaryotic transposable element IS1
    758..813     -  rep_origin     RSF ori (fragment): Plasmids containing the RSF 1030 origin of replication can be propagated in E. coli cells that contain additional plasmids with compatible origins.
    901..1446    -  rep_origin     p15A ori: Plasmids containing the medium-copy-number p15A origin of replication can be propagated in E. coli cells that contain a second plasmid with the ColE1 origin.
   1558..1586    +  promoter       tet promoter: E. coli promoter for tetracycline efflux protein gene
   1634..2824    +  CDS            TcR: tetracycline efflux protein; tet; confers resistance to tetracycline
   3066..3134    -  CDS            YPB1_ECOLX (fragment): Protein predicted: Swiss-Prot protein existence level 4. From Escherichia coli.
   3162..3256    +  terminator     lambda t0 terminator: transcription terminator from phage lambda
   3305..3326    +  protein_bind   CAP binding site: CAP binding activates transcription in the presence of cAMP. E. coli catabolite activator protein
   3341..3371    +  promoter       lac promoter: promoter for the E. coli lac operon
   3379..3395    +  protein_bind   lac operator: The lac repressor binds to the lac operator to inhibit transcription in E. coli. This inhibition can be relieved by adding lactose or isopropyl-β-D-thiogalactopyranoside (IPTG). lac repressor encoded by lacI
   3432..3488    -  misc_feature   MCS: pUC18/19 multiple cloning site
   3485..154     +  CDS            lacZα (fragment) (across the origin): LacZα fragment of β-galactosidase; lacZ fragment
