[The description below was written by a language model from this plasmid's Addgene catalogue record and pLannotate feature annotations shown in this document.]
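Description:
pStA1CD is an empty destination backbone for Level 1 of the Start-Stop Assembly system, a hierarchical DNA assembly scheme described as functionally scarless and optimised for metabolic engineering. It is a 3,488 bp synthetic-biology vector derived from pACYC184 and is maintained in E. coli. Replication relies on the p15A origin, which gives a low copy number and is compatible with ColE1-type plasmids in the same cell. Selection is by tetracycline, through the TcR efflux protein gene driven by its native tet promoter. Short annotated fragments of IS1, an RSF-type origin, a pBR322 bom region and a predicted E. coli open reading frame appear to be backbone remnants or similarity hits rather than functional parts.

No insert is present. The cloning region is a lacZα cassette made up of a CAP binding site, the lac promoter and lac operator, a pUC18/19-type multiple cloning site and a lacZα fragment. It is flanked upstream by the phage lambda t0 terminator and downstream by the rrnB T1 terminator, which would insulate whatever is assembled there from read-through transcription in the backbone. A cassette like this usually serves as a blue/white screening marker that is displaced when parts are assembled into the vector, although the record does not say so. It also does not name the restriction enzymes or the fusion sites used. The "1CD" designation presumably marks the plasmid's position within the Level 1 vector set, but the record does not explain this either. The depositor and repository full sequences have the same length and carry the same features, differing only in the coordinate chosen as the start.
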