Addgene plasmid #114167: pStA1CD
Purpose: (Empty Backbone) Start-Stop Assembly Level 1CD plasmid
Depositing lab: John Heap. Depositing organization: Imperial College London. Publication: Start-Stop Assembly: a functionally scarless DNA assembly system optimized for metabolic engineering. Taylor GM, Mordaka PM, Heap JT. Nucleic Acids Res. 2018 Nov 20. pii: 5193345. doi: 10.1093/nar/gky1182. PubMed 30462270.
Backbone
  Vector backbone: pACYC184
  Backbone size (bp): 3488
  Vector type: Synthetic Biology
Growth in bacteria
  Bacterial resistance: Tetracycline, 10 μg/mL
  Growth temperature: 37°C
  Growth strain: DH5alpha
  Copy number: Low Copy
Gene/Insert
  Gene/Insert name: None
  Cloning method: Unknown
  Sequencing primers: 5′ OligoGT339 GTTGAGGACCCGGCTAGG; 3′ OligoGT340 TGTGACGGAAGATCACTTCG
Terms and licenses: Academic/Nonprofit Terms; Industry Terms: Not Available to Industry
Depositor comments: Accession Number MG649425 , Alternative ID = pGT406 . Please visit https://www.biorxiv.org/content/early/2018/07/04/361626 for bioRxiv preprint.
How to cite: pStA1CD was a gift from John Heap (Addgene plasmid # 114167 ; http://n2t.net/addgene:114167 ; RRID:Addgene_114167)
